Addgene plasmid #57864: mKO2-C-Src-7
Purpose: Localization: Membrane/Vesicles, Excitation: 551, Emission: 565
Depositing lab: Michael Davidson. Depositing organization: Florida State University, Tallahassee.
Backbone
  Vector backbone: mKO2
  Backbone size w/o insert (bp): 4750
  Vector type: Mammalian Expression
  Selectable markers: Neomycin (select with G418)
Growth in bacteria
  Bacterial resistance: Kanamycin, 50 μg/mL
  Growth temperature: 37°C
  Growth strain: DH5alpha
  Copy number: High Copy
Gene/Insert
  Gene/Insert name: C-Src (alt name: XM_001232484.1)
  Species: G. gallus (chicken)
  Promoter: CMV
  Tag / fusion protein: mKO2
  Cloning method: Unknown
  Sequencing primers: 5′ CMV-F; 3′ SV40pA-R
Terms and licenses: Academic/Nonprofit Terms; Industry Terms: Not Available to Industry
Depositor comments: . Excitation = 551; Emission = 565
How to cite: mKO2-C-Src-7 was a gift from Michael Davidson (Addgene plasmid # 57864 ; http://n2t.net/addgene:57864 ; RRID:Addgene_57864)
