[The description below was written by a language model from this plasmid's Addgene catalogue record.]
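Description:
mKO2-C-Src-7 is a mammalian expression plasmid that produces chicken (Gallus gallus) c-Src, the non-receptor tyrosine kinase, as a fusion with the orange fluorescent protein mKO2 (monomeric Kusabira Orange 2). It is built on an mKO2 fluorescent-protein backbone of about 4.75 kb before the insert is added. The fusion is driven by the CMV promoter, a strong constitutive promoter for mammalian cells. The listed 3′ sequencing primer anneals in an SV40 polyadenylation region, which suggests that this signal terminates the transcript. The record does not specify whether mKO2 sits at the N- or C-terminus of Src, the nature of any linker between the two, or the cloning method, and no feature table is available to confirm the arrangement.

In bacteria the plasmid is maintained at high copy number under kanamycin selection. In mammalian cells a neomycin resistance marker allows G418 selection, so stable lines can be established in addition to transient transfection.

The construct is catalogued as a localization marker for membranes and vesicles, consistent with the association of c-Src with the plasma membrane and endosomal compartments. With a recorded excitation peak of 551 nm and emission peak of 565 nm, the mKO2 tag places the signal in the orange part of the spectrum. Typical use is fluorescence microscopy of transfected cells to follow the distribution and trafficking of Src.
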