>Addgene plasmid #57864 | mKO2-C-Src-7 | depositor partial sequence | sequence record 89016 | insert sequence
ACGTCAGATCCGCTAGCGCTACCGGACTCAGATCTCGAGCTCAAGCTTCGAATTCATGGGGAGCAGCAAG
AGCAAGCCCAAGGACCCCAGCCAGCGCCGGCGCAGCCTGGAGCCACCCGACAGCACCCACCACGGGGGAT
TCCCAGCCTCGCAGACCCCCAACAAGACAGCAGCCCCCGACACGCACCGCACCCCCAGCCGCTCCTTTGG
GACCGTGGCCACCGAGCCCAAGCTCTTCGGGGGCTTCAACACTTCTGACACCGTCACGTCGCCGCAGCGT
GCCGGGGCACTGGCTGGCGGCGTCACCACTTTCGTGGCTCTCTATGACTACGAGTCCCGGACTGAAACGG
ACTTGTCCTTCAAGAAAGGAGAACGCCTGCAGATTGTCAACAACACGGAAGGTGACTGGTGGCTGGCTCA
TTCCCTCACTACAGGACAGACGGGCTACATCCCCAGTAACTATGTCGCGCCCTCAGACTCCATCCAGGCT
GAAGAGTGGTACTTTGGGAAGATCACTCGTCGGGAGTCCGAGCGGCTGCTGCTCAACCCCGAAAACCCCC
GGGGAACCTTCTTGGTCCGGGAGAGCGAGACGACAAAAGGTGCCTATTGCCTCTCCGTTTCTGACTTTGA
CAACGCCAAGGGGCTCAATGTGAAGCACTACAAGATCCGCAAGCTGGACAGCGGCGGCTTCTACATCACC
TCACGCACACAGTTCAGCAGCCTGCAGCAGCTGGTGGCCTACTACTCCAAACATGCTGATGGCTTGTGCC
ACCGCCTGACCAACGTCTGCCCCACGTCCAAGCCCCAGACCCAGGGACTCGCCAAGGACGCGTGGGAAAT
CCCCCGGGAGTCGCTGCGGCTGGAGGTGAAGCTGGGGCAGGGCTGCTTTGGAGAGGTCTGGATGGGGACC
TGGAACGGCACCACCAGAGTGGCCATAAAGACTCTGAAGCCCGGCACCATGTCCCCGGAGGCCTTCCTGC
AGGAAGCCCAAGTGATGAAGAAGCTCCGGCATGAGAAGCTGGTTCAGCTGTACGCAGTGGTGTCGGAAGA
GCCCATCTACATCGTCACTGAGTACATGAGCAAGGGGAGCCTCCTGGATTTCCTGAAGGGAGAGATGGGC
AAGTACCTGCGGCTGCCACAGCTCGTCGATATGGCTGCTCAGATTGCATCCGGCATGGCCTATGTGGAGA
GGATGAACTACGTGCACCGAGACCTGCGGGCGGCCAACATCCTGGTGGGGGAGAACCTGGTGTGCAAGGT
GGCTGACTTTGGGCTGGCACGCCTCATCGAGGACAACGAGTACACAGCACGGCAAGGTGCCAAGTTCCCC
ATCAAGTGGACAGCCCCCGAGGCAGCCCTCTATGGCCGGTTCACCATCAAGTCGGATGTCTGGTCCTTCG
GCATCCTGCTGACTGAGCTGACCACCAAGGGCCGGGTGCCATACCCAGGGATGGTCAACAGGGAGGTGCT
GGACCAGGTGGAGAGGGGCTACCGCATGCCCTGCCCGCCCGAGTGCCCCGAGTCGCTGCATGACCTCATG
TGCCAGTGCTGGCGGAAGGACCCTGAGGAGCGGCCCACTTTTGAGTACCTGCAGGCCTTCCTGGAGGACT
ACTTCACCTCGACAGAGCCCCAGTACCAGCCTGGAGAGAACCTACGGGATCCACCGGTCGCCACCATGGT
GAGTGTGATTAAACCAGAGATGAAGATGAGGTACTACATGGACGGCTCCGTCAATGGGCATGAGTTCACA
ATTGAAGGTGAAGGCACAGGCAGACCTTACGAGGGACATCAAGAGATGACACTACGCGTCACAATGGCCG
AGGGCGGGCCAATGCCTTTCGCGTTTGACTTAGTGTCACACGTGTTCTGTTACGGCCACAGAGTATTTAC
TAAATATCCAGAAGAGATACCAGACTATTTCAAACAAGCATTTCCTGAAGGCCTGTCATGGGAAAGGTCG
TTGGAGTTCGAAGATGGTGGGTCCGCTTCAGTCAGTGCGCATATAAGCCTTAGAGGAAACACCTTCTACC
ACAAATCCAAATTTACTGGGGTTAACTTTCCTGCCGATGGTCCTATCATGCAAAACCAAAGTGTTGATTG
GGAGCCATCAACCGAGAAAATTACTGCCAGCGACGGAGTTCTGAAGGGTGATGTTACGATGTACCTAAAA
CTTGAAGGAGGCGGCAATCACAAATGCCAAATGAAGACTACTTACAAGGCGGCAAAAGAGATTCTTGAAA
TGCCAGGAGACCATTACATCGGCCATCGCCTCGTCAGGAAAACCGAAGGCAACATTACTGAGCAGGTAGA
AGATGCAGTAGCTCATAGCTAAGCGGCCGCGACTCTAGATCATAATCAGCCATACCACATTT
