>Addgene plasmid #57864 | mKO2-C-Src-7 | addgene partial sequence | sequence record 112371 | SV40pA-R 5'-GAAATTTGTGATGCTATTGC-3'
ACAACAACAATTGCATTCATTTTATGTTTCAGGTTCAGGGGGAGGTGTGGGAGGTTTTTTAAAGCAAGTA
AAACCTCTACAAATGTGGTATGGCTGATTATGATCTAGAGTCGCGGCCGCTTAGCTATGAGCTACTGCAT
CTTCTACCTGCTCAGTAATGTTGCCTTCGGTTTTCCTGACGAGGCGATGGCCGATGTAATGGTCTCCTGG
CATTTCAAGAATCTCTTTTGCCGCCTTGTAAGTAGTCTTCATTTGGCATTTGTGATTGCCGCCTCCTTCA
AGTTTTAGGTACATCGTAACATCACCCTTCAGAACTCCGTCGCTGGCAGTAATTTTCTCGGTTGATGGCT
CCCAATCAACACTTTGGTTTTGCATGATAGGACCATCGGCAGGAAAGTTAACCCCAGTAAATTTGGATTT
GTGGTAGAAGGTGTTTCCTCTAAGGCTTATATGCGCACTGACTGAAGCGGACCCACCATCTTCGAACTCC
AACGACCTTTCCCATGACAGGCCTTCAGGAAATGCTTGTTTGAAATAGTCTGGTATCTCTTCTGGATATT
TAGTAAATACTCTGTGGCCGTAACAGAACACGTGTGACACTAAGTCAAACGCGAAAGGCATTGGCCCGCC
CTCGGCCATTGTGACGCGTAGTGTCATCTCTTGATGTCCCTCGTAAGGTCTGCCTGTGCCTTCACCTTCA
ATTGTGAACTCATGCCCATTGACGGAGCCGTCCATGTAGTACCTCATCTTCATCTCTGGTTTAATCACAC
TCACCATGGTGGCGACCGGTGGATCCCGTAGGTTCTCTCCAGGCTGGTACTGGGGCTCTGTCGAGGTGAA
GTAGTCCTCCAGGAAGGCCTGCAGGTACTCAAAAGTGG
